Addgene plasmid #174902: pAS_MmaPylT_EF1_NES-MmaPylRS AF
Purpose: expression of Mma PylRS AF with nuclear export sequence for amber suppression in mammalian cells; transient or piggy bac mediated integration
Depositing lab: Simon Elsaesser. Depositing organization: Karolinska Institutet.
Backbone
  Vector backbone: pAS
  Backbone manufacturer: Addgene #140008 based on PB510B-1 (System Bioscience)
  Vector type: Mammalian Expression
  Selectable markers: Puromycin
Growth in bacteria
  Bacterial resistance: Ampicillin, 100 μg/mL
  Growth temperature: 37°C
  Growth strain: NEB Stable
  Copy number: High Copy
Gene/Insert
  Gene/Insert name: Mma PylRS
  Species: Methanosarcina mazei
  Insert size (bp): 1392
  Mutation: Y306A, Y384F
  Entrez Gene: pylS (a.k.a. MSMAC_RS17105, MSMAC_3241)
  Promoter: EF1
  Tag / fusion protein: FLAG and NES (N terminal on insert)
  Cloning method: Restriction Enzyme; 5′ cloning site unknown (unknown if destroyed)
Resource information
  A portion of this plasmid was derived from a plasmid made by: NES-Mma PylRS first described by Nikic et al. 2016, PMID: 27804198
Terms and licenses: Academic/Nonprofit Terms; Industry Terms: Not Available to Industry
How to cite: pAS_MmaPylT_EF1_NES-MmaPylRS AF was a gift from Simon Elsaesser (Addgene plasmid # 174902 ; http://n2t.net/addgene:174902 ; RRID:Addgene_174902)
