[The description below was written by a language model from this plasmid's Addgene catalogue record and pLannotate feature annotations shown in this document.]
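Description:
pAS_MmaPylT_EF1_NES-MmaPylRS AF is a 9,456-nt mammalian expression plasmid for amber (UAG) stop codon suppression. It is built on the pAS backbone, which derives from a commercial piggyBac transposon vector. It can be used by transient transfection or, according to the record, integrated into the genome by piggyBac transposition. The feature table does not annotate the transposon terminal repeats themselves, and two short "lambda B" hits flanking the cargo are likely annotation artefacts of backbone sequence. In bacteria the plasmid replicates from a high-copy ColE1/pUC-type origin and is selected with ampicillin (AmpR). An f1 origin and remnants of the lac promoter/lacZα region are also present.

The payload pairs an orthogonal synthetase with its tRNA. An EF-1α core promoter joined to a truncated HTLV-1 5' LTR segment drives the Methanosarcina mazei pyrrolysyl-tRNA synthetase (pylS). This enzyme carries the Y306A and Y384F substitutions ("AF" variant), generally used to enlarge the active site so it accepts bulkier non-canonical amino acids. The synthetase has an N-terminal FLAG epitope and a nuclear export sequence (NES), which is intended to keep the enzyme in the cytoplasm; the NES is listed in the catalogue fields but not separately annotated. Downstream, an EMCV IRES links puromycin N-acetyltransferase to the same transcript, so puromycin selection enriches for synthetase-expressing cells. A WPRE fragment and an SV40 polyadenylation signal follow. Upstream, on the opposite strand, four evenly spaced tRNA features match the "MmaPylT" in the name and are presumably tandem copies of the amber suppressor tRNA(Pyl). Their promoters are not annotated. The construct is used for site-specific incorporation of non-canonical amino acids into proteins in mammalian cells.
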