Features (pLannotate 1.2.2; 24 found; start..end, strand, type, name):
      1..105     -  promoter       AmpR promoter: bla
    158..586     -  rep_origin     f1 ori (sequence partly withheld): f1 bacteriophage origin of replication; arrow indicates direction of (+) strand synthesis
    591..746     -  CDS            lacZα (fragment): LacZα fragment of β-galactosidase; lacZ fragment
    748..867     +  CDS            B (fragment): PORTL_LAMBD - Experimental evidence at protein level: Swiss-Prot protein existence level 1. Forms the portal vertex of the capsid (PubMed:6228056, PubMed:6232391). This portal plays critical roles in head assembly, genome packaging, neck/tail attachment, and genome ejection (Probable). The portal protein multimerizes as a single ring-shaped homododecamer arranged around a central channel (PubMed:6232391). Binds to the terminase subunits to form the packaging machine (PubMed:7799432). From Escherichia phage lambda (Bacteriophage lambda).
   1380..1448    -  ncRNA          tRNA: Accession: RF00005 - tRNA
   1709..1777    -  ncRNA          tRNA: Accession: RF00005 - tRNA
   2038..2106    -  ncRNA          tRNA: Accession: RF00005 - tRNA
   2367..2435    -  ncRNA          tRNA: Accession: RF00005 - tRNA
   2727..2938    +  promoter       EF-1α core promoter: core promoter for human elongation factor EF-1α
   2951..3219    +  LTR            5' LTR (truncated): truncated 5' long terminal repeat (LTR) from human T-cell leukemia virus (HTLV) type 1
   3263..3283    +  CDS            FLAG (fragment): FLAG® epitope tag, followed by an enterokinase cleavage site
   3323..4684    +  CDS            pylS: PYLS_METMA - Experimental evidence at protein level: Swiss-Prot protein existence level 1. Catalyzes the attachment of pyrrolysine to tRNA(Pyl). Pyrrolysine is a lysine derivative encoded by the termination codon UAG. From Methanosarcina mazei (strain ATCC BAA-159 / DSM 3647 / Goe1 / Go1 / JCM 11833 / OCM 88) (Methanosarcina frisia).
   4817..5279    +  misc_feature   IRES: internal ribosome entry site (IRES) of the encephalomyocarditis virus (EMCV)
   5305..5904    +  CDS            PuroR: puromycin N-acetyltransferase; pac from Streptomyces alboniger; confers resistance to puromycin
   5911..6017    +  misc_feature   WPRE (fragment): woodchuck hepatitis virus posttranscriptional regulatory element
   6026..6147    +  polyA_signal   SV40 poly(A) signal: SV40 polyadenylation signal
   6165..6257    +  ncRNA          G-CSF SLDE: Accession: RF00183 - G-CSF factor stem-loop destabilising element (SLDE)
   6954..7421    +  CDS            B (fragment): PORTL_LAMBD - Experimental evidence at protein level: Swiss-Prot protein existence level 1. Forms the portal vertex of the capsid (PubMed:6228056, PubMed:6232391). This portal plays critical roles in head assembly, genome packaging, neck/tail attachment, and genome ejection (Probable). The portal protein multimerizes as a single ring-shaped homododecamer arranged around a central channel (PubMed:6232391). Binds to the terminase subunits to form the packaging machine (PubMed:7799432). From Escherichia phage lambda (Bacteriophage lambda).
   7459..7475    -  protein_bind   lac operator: The lac repressor binds to the lac operator to inhibit transcription in E. coli. This inhibition can be relieved by adding lactose or isopropyl-β-D-thiogalactopyranoside (IPTG). lac repressor encoded by lacI
   7483..7513    -  promoter       lac promoter: promoter for the E. coli lac operon
   7528..7549    -  protein_bind   CAP binding site: CAP binding activates transcription in the presence of cAMP. E. coli catabolite activator protein
   7562..7654    -  CDS            lacI (fragment): lac repressor; lacI; The lac repressor binds to the lac operator to inhibit transcription in E. coli. This inhibition can be relieved by adding lactose or isopropyl-β-D-thiogalactopyranoside (IPTG).
   7837..8425    -  rep_origin     ori: high-copy-number ColE1/pMB1/pBR322/pUC origin of replication
   8596..9456    -  CDS            AmpR: β-lactamase; bla; confers resistance to ampicillin, carbenicillin, and related antibiotics
>Addgene plasmid #174902 | pAS_MmaPylT_EF1_NES-MmaPylRS AF | addgene full sequence | sequence record 344602 | Addgene NGS Result
ACTCTTCCTTTTTCAATATTATTGAAGCATTTATCAGGGTTATTGTCTCATGAGCGGATACATATTTGAA
TGTATTTAGAAAAATAAACAAATAGGGGTTCCGCGCACATTTCCCCGAAAAGTGCCACCTAAATTGTAAG
CGTTAATATTTTGTTAAAATTCGCGTTAAATTTTTGTTAAATCAGCTCATTTTTTAACCAATAGGCCGAA
ATCGGCAAAATCCCTTATAAATCAAAAGAATAGACCGAGATAGGGT
[37 nt withheld, positions 257-293]
AAAGAACGTGGACTCCAACGTCAAAGG
[49 nt withheld, positions 321-369]
T
[91 nt withheld, positions 371-461]
G
[124 nt withheld, positions 463-586]
CCCATTCGCCATTCAGGCTGCGCAACTGTTGGGAAGGGCGATCGGTGCGGGCCTCTTCGCTATTACGCCA
GCTGGCGAAAGGGGGATGTGCTGCAAGGCGATTAAGTTGGGTAACGCCAGGGTTTTCCCAGTCACGACGT
TGTAAAACGACGGCCAGTGAGCGCGCCTCGTTCATTCACGTTTTTGAACCCGTGGAGGACGGGCAGACTC
GCGGTGCAAATGTGTTTTACAGCGTGATGGAGCAGATGAAGATGCTCGACACGCTGCAGAACACGCAGCT
AGATTAACCCTAGAAAGATAATCATATTGTGACGTACGTTAAAGATAATCATGTGTAAAATTGACGCATG
TGTTTTATCGGTCTGTATATCGAGGTTTATTTATTAATTTGAATAGATATTAAGTTTTATTATATTTACA
CTTACATACTAATAATAAATTCAACAAACAATTTATTTATGTTTATTTATTTATTAAAAAAAACAAAAAC
TCAAAATTTCTTCTATAAAGTAACAAAACTTTTATGAGGGACAGCCCCCCCCCAAAGCCCCCAGGGATGT
AATTACGTCCCTCCCCCGCTAGGGGGCAGCAGCGAGCCGCCCGGGGCTCCGCTCCGGTCCGGCGCTCCCC
CCGCATCCCCGAGCCGGCAGCGTGCGGGGACAGCCCGGGCACGGGGAAGGTGGCACGGGATCGCTTTCCT
CTGAACGCTTCTCGCTGCTCTTTGAGCCTGCAGACACCTGGGGGGATACGGGGAAAAGGCCTCCACGGCC
AACTAGTGAAAAACCGCACTTGTCCGGAAACCCCGGGAATCTAACCCGGCTGAACGGATTTAGAGTCCGT
TCGATCTACATGATCAGGTTTCCGAGGTACCCAGGCGGCGCACAAGCTATATAAACCTGAAGGAAATCTC
AACTTTACACTTAGGTCAAGTTACTTATCGTACTAGAGCTTCAGCAGGAAATTTAACTAAAATCTAATTT
AACCAGCATAGCAAATATCATTTATTCCCAAAATGCTAAAGTTTGAGATAAACGGACTTGATTTCCGGCT
GTTTTGACACTATCCAGAATGCCTTGCAGATGGGTGGGGCATGCTAAATACTGCAGGAAAAACCGCACTT
GTCCGGAAACCCCGGGAATCTAACCCGGCTGAACGGATTTAGAGTCCGTTCGATCTACATGATCAGGTTT
CCGAGGTACCCAGGCGGCGCACAAGCTATATAAACCTGAAGGAAATCTCAACTTTACACTTAGGTCAAGT
TACTTATCGTACTAGAGCTTCAGCAGGAAATTTAACTAAAATCTAATTTAACCAGCATAGCAAATATCAT
TTATTCCCAAAATGCTAAAGTTTGAGATAAACGGACTTGATTTCCGGCTGTTTTGACACTATCCAGAATG
CCTTGCAGATGGGTGGGGCATGCTAAATACTGCAGGAAAAACCGCACTTGTCCGGAAACCCCGGGAATCT
AACCCGGCTGAACGGATTTAGAGTCCGTTCGATCTACATGATCAGGTTTCCGAGGTACCCAGGCGGCGCA
CAAGCTATATAAACCTGAAGGAAATCTCAACTTTACACTTAGGTCAAGTTACTTATCGTACTAGAGCTTC
AGCAGGAAATTTAACTAAAATCTAATTTAACCAGCATAGCAAATATCATTTATTCCCAAAATGCTAAAGT
TTGAGATAAACGGACTTGATTTCCGGCTGTTTTGACACTATCCAGAATGCCTTGCAGATGGGTGGGGCAT
GCTAAATACTGCAGGAAAAACCGCACTTGTCCGGAAACCCCGGGAATCTAACCCGGCTGAACGGATTTAG
AGTCCGTTCGATCTACATGATCAGGTTTCCGAGGTACCCAGGCGGCGCACAAGCTATATAAACCTGAAGG
AAATCTCAACTTTACACTTAGGTCAAGTTACTTATCGTACTAGAGCTTCAGCAGGAAATTTAACTAAAAT
CTAATTTAACCAGCATAGCAAATATCATTTATTCCCAAAATGCTAAAGTTTGAGATAAACGGACTTGATT
TCCGGCTGTTTTGACACTATCCAGAATGCCTTGCAGATGGGTGGGGCATGCTAAATACTGCAGAACTAGT
GCTCTAGAAAGGATCTGCGATCGCTCCGGTGCCCGTCAGTGGGCAGAGCGCACATCGCCCACAGTCCCCG
AGAAGTTGGGGGGAGGGGTCGGCAATTGAACGGGTGCCTAGAGAAGGTGGCGCGGGGTAAACTGGGAAAG
TGATGTCGTGTACTGGCTCCGCCTTTTTCCCGAGGGTGGGGGAGAACCGTATATAAGTGCAGTAGTCGCC
GTGAACGTTCTTTTTCGCAACGGGTTTGCCGCCAGAACACAGCTGAAGCTTCGAGGGGCTCGCATCTCTC
CTTCACGCGCCCGCCGCCCTACCTGAGGCCGCCATCCACGCCGGTTGAGTCGCGTTCTGCCGCCTCCCGC
CTGTGGTGCCTCCTGAACTGCGTCCGCCGTCTAGGTAAGTTTAAAGCTCAGGTCGAGACCGGGCCTTTGT
CCGGCGCTCCCTTGGAGCCTACCTAGACTCAGCCGGCTCTCCACGCTTTGCCTGACCCTGCTTGCTCAAC
TCTACGTCTTTGTTTCGTTTTCTGTTCTGCGCCGTTACAGATCCAAGCTGTGACCGGCGCCTACTCTAGA
GCTAGCCACCATGGACTACAAGGACGACGACGACAAGCCGCTGCAGCTGCCGCCGCTGGAACGCCTGACC
CTGGATATGGACAAAAAACCGCTGAATACCCTGATCTCTGCTACTGGTCTGTGGATGAGTCGTACCGGAA
CCATTCATAAAATCAAACACCACGAGGTTAGCCGTTCGAAAATCTATATTGAGATGGCGTGTGGCGATCA
TCTGGTTGTGAACAATAGCCGCTCTTCTCGTACAGCACGTGCACTGCGTCACCACAAATATCGTAAAACC
TGTAAACGTTGCCGTGTGTCCGATGAGGATCTGAACAAATTCCTGACAAAAGCCAATGAGGACCAAACAA
GCGTGAAAGTGAAAGTCGTTAGCGCTCCTACCCGTACTAAAAAAGCAATGCCGAAATCCGTTGCTCGTGC
CCCTAAACCACTGGAAAACACTGAAGCAGCACAGGCACAGCCGTCTGGAAGCAAATTCTCTCCGGCCATT
CCTGTTTCTACCCAGGAGTCCGTTTCTGTTCCAGCAAGTGTGAGCACCAGCATTAGCAGTATTAGCACCG
GTGCCACCGCTAGCGCCCTGGTTAAAGGCAATACCAATCCGATTACAAGCATGTCTGCCCCGGTTCAAGC
ATCAGCTCCAGCACTGACAAAATCCCAAACCGATCGTCTGGAGGTTCTGCTGAATCCGAAAGACGAAATC
AGCCTGAATTCCGGCAAACCGTTTCGTGAACTGGAGAGCGAACTGCTGTCACGTCGTAAAAAAGACCTGC
AACAAATCTATGCCGAAGAACGTGAGAACTATCTGGGGAAACTGGAACGTGAAATCACCCGCTTTTTCGT
GGATCGTGGCTTTCTGGAGATCAAATCCCCGATTCTGATTCCTCTGGAGTATATCGAGCGTATGGGCATC
GACAATGATACCGAACTGAGCAAACAAATTTTCCGTGTGGATAAAAACTTCTGTCTGCGCCCTATGCTAG
CACCAAATCTGGCTAACTATCTGCGCAAACTGGACCGTGCCCTGCCTGATCCTATCAAAATCTTCGAGAT
CGGCCCGTGTTATCGTAAAGAGTCCGACGGTAAAGAACATCTGGAGGAGTTTACCATGCTGAACTTTTGC
CAAATGGGTTCAGGTTGTACTCGTGAGAACCTGGAAAGCATCATCACCGATTTTCTGAACCACCTGGGCA
TTGACTTCAAAATTGTGGGCGACAGCTGTATGGTGTTTGGCGACACCCTGGATGTCATGCACGGCGACCT
GGAACTGTCTAGTGCCGTTGTTGGACCAATTCCGCTGGACCGTGAGTGGGGTATCGACAAACCGTGGATC
GGAGCAGGATTCGGTCTGGAACGCCTGCTGAAAGTGAAACACGACTTCAAAAACATCAAACGTGCCGCCC
GTTCTGAATCGTATTATAACGGGATCTCTACGAACCTGTAATAAGGATCCGCGGCCGCGCCCCTCTCCCT
CCCCCCCCCCTAACGTTACTGGCCGAAGCCGCTTGGAATAAGGCCGGTGTGCGTTTGTCTATATGTTATT
TTCCACCATATTGCCGTCTTTTGGCAATGTGAGGGCCCGGAAACCTGGCCCTGTCTTCTTGACGAGCATT
CCTAGGGGTCTTTCCCCTCTCGCCAAAGGAATGCAAGGTCTGTTGAATGTCGTGAAGGAAGCAGTTCCTC
TGGAAGCTTCTTGAAGACAAACAACGTCTGTAGCGACCCTTTGCAGGCAGCGGAACCCCCCACCTGGCGA
CAGGTGCCTCTGCGGCCAAAAGCCACGTGTATAAGATACACCTGCAAAGGCGGCACAACCCCAGTGCCAC
GTTGTGAGTTGGATAGTTGTGGAAAGAGTCAAATGGCTCTCCTCAAGCGTATTCAACAAGGGGCTGAAGG
ATGCCCAGAAGGTACCCCATTGTATGGGATCTGATCTGGGGCCTCGGTGCACATGCTTTACATGTGTTTA
GTCGAGGTTAAAAAAACGTCTAGGCCCCCCGAACCACGGGGACGTGGTTTTCCTTTGAAAAACACGATGA
TAATATGGCCACAACCATGGCGTCCGGAATGACCGAGTACAAGCCCACGGTGCGCCTCGCCACCCGCGAC
GACGTCCCCAGGGCCGTACGCACCCTCGCCGCCGCGTTCGCCGACTACCCCGCCACGCGCCACACCGTCG
ATCCGGACCGCCACATCGAGCGGGTCACCGAGCTGCAAGAACTCTTCCTCACGCGCGTCGGGCTCGACAT
CGGCAAGGTGTGGGTCGCGGACGACGGCGCCGCGGTGGCGGTCTGGACCACGCCGGAGAGCGTCGAAGCG
GGGGCGGTGTTCGCCGAGATCGGCCCGCGCATGGCCGAGTTGAGCGGTTCCCGGCTGGCCGCGCAGCAAC
AGATGGAAGGCCTCCTGGCGCCGCACCGGCCCAAGGAGCCCGCGTGGTTCCTGGCCACCGTCGGCGTCTC
GCCCGACCACCAGGGCAAGGGTCTGGGCAGCGCCGTCGTGCTCCCCGGAGTGGAGGCGGCCGAGCGCGCC
GGGGTGCCCGCCTTCCTGGAGACCTCCGCGCCCCGCAACCTCCCCTTCTACGAGCGGCTCGGCTTCACCG
TCACCGCCGACGTCGAGGTGCCCGAAGGACCGCGCACCTGGTGCATGACCCGCAAGCCCGGTGCCTGAGT
CGACAATCAACCTCTGGATTACAAAATTTGTGAAAGATTGACTGGTATTCTTAACTATGTTGCTCCTTTT
ACGCTATGTGGATACGCTGCTTTAATGCCTTTGTATCATGCGTTAACTAAACTTGTTTATTGCAGCTTAT
AATGGTTACAAATAAAGCAATAGCATCACAAATTTCACAAATAAAGCATTTTTTTCACTGCATTCTAGTT
GTGGTTTGTCCAAACTCATCAATGTATCTTATCATGTCTGGAATTGACTCAAATGATGTCAATTAGTCTA
TCAGAAGCTCATCTGGTCTCCCTTCCGGGGGACAAGACATCCCTGTTTAATATTTAAACAGCAGTGTTCC
CAAACTGGGTTCTTATATCCCTTGCTCTGGTCAACCAGGTTGCAGGGTTTCCTGTCCTCACAGGAACGAA
GTCCCTAAAGAAACAGTGGCAGCCAGGTTTAGCCCCGGAATTGACTGGATTCCTTTTTTAGGGCCCATTG
GTATGGCTTTTTCCCCGTATCCCCCCAGGTGTCTGCAGGCTCAAAGAGCAGCGAGAAGCGTTCAGAGGAA
AGCGATCCCGTGCCACCTTCCCCGTGCCCGGGCTGTCCCCGCACGCTGCCGGCTCGGGGATGCGGGGGGA
GCGCCGGACCGGAGCGGAGCCCCGGGCGGCTCGCTGCTGCCCCCTAGCGGGGGAGGGACGTAATTACATC
CCTGGGGGCTTTGGGGGGGGGCTGTCCCTGATATCTATAACAAGAAAATATATATATAATAAGTTATCAC
GTAAGTAGAACATGAAATAACAATATAATTATCGTATGAGTTAAATCTTAAAAGTCACGTAAAAGATAAT
CATGCGTCATTTTGACTCACGCGGTCGTTATAGTTCAAAATCAGTGACACTTACCGCATTGACAAGCACG
CCTCACGGGAGCTCCAAGCGGCGACTGAGATGTCCTAAATGCACAGCGACGGATTCGCGCTATTTAGAAA
GAGAGAGCAATATTTCAAGAATGCATGCGTCAATTTTACGCAGACTATCTTTCTAGGGTTAATCTAGCTG
CATCAGGATCATATCGTCGGGTCTTTTTTCCGGCTCAGTCATCGCCCAAGCTGGCGCTATCTGGGCATCG
GGGAGGAAGAAGCCCGTGCCTTTTCCCGCGAGGTTGAAGCGGCATGGAAAGAGTTTGCCGAGGATGACTG
CTGCTGCATTGACGTTGAGCGAAAACGCACGTTTACCATGATGATTCGGGAAGGTGTGGCCATGCACGCC
TTTAACGGTGAACTGTTCGTTCAGGCCACCTGGGATACCAGTTCGTCGCGGCTTTTCCGGACACAGTTCC
GGATGGTCAGCCCGAAGCGCATCAGCAACCCGAACAATACCGGCGACAGCCGGAACTGCCGTGCCGGTGT
GCAGATTAATGACAGCGGTGCGGCGCTGGGATATTACGTCAGCGAGGACGGGTATCCTGGCTGGATGCCG
CAGAAATGGACATGGATACCCCGTGAGTTACCCGGCGGGCGCGCTTGGCGTAATCATGGTCATAGCTGTT
TCCTGTGTGAAATTGTTATCCGCTCACAATTCCACACAACATACGAGCCGGAAGCATAAAGTGTAAAGCC
TGGGGTGCCTAATGAGTGAGCTAACTCACATTAATTGCGTTGCGCTCACTGCCCGCTTTCCAGTCGGGAA
ACCTGTCGTGCCAGCTGCATTAATGAATCGGCCAACGCGCGGGGAGAGGCGGTTTGCGTATTGGGCGCTC
TTCCGCTTCCTCGCTCACTGACTCGCTGCGCTCGGTCGTTCGGCTGCGGCGAGCGGTATCAGCTCACTCA
AAGGCGGTAATACGGTTATCCACAGAATCAGGGGATAACGCAGGAAAGAACATGTGAGCAAAAGGCCAGC
AAAAGGCCAGGAACCGTAAAAAGGCCGCGTTGCTGGCGTTTTTCCATAGGCTCCGCCCCCCTGACGAGCA
TCACAAAAATCGACGCTCAAGTCAGAGGTGGCGAAACCCGACAGGACTATAAAGATACCAGGCGTTTCCC
CCTGGAAGCTCCCTCGTGCGCTCTCCTGTTCCGACCCTGCCGCTTACCGGATACCTGTCCGCCTTTCTCC
CTTCGGGAAGCGTGGCGCTTTCTCATAGCTCACGCTGTAGGTATCTCAGTTCGGTGTAGGTCGTTCGCTC
CAAGCTGGGCTGTGTGCACGAACCCCCCGTTCAGCCCGACCGCTGCGCCTTATCCGGTAACTATCGTCTT
GAGTCCAACCCGGTAAGACACGACTTATCGCCACTGGCAGCAGCCACTGGTAACAGGATTAGCAGAGCGA
GGTATGTAGGCGGTGCTACAGAGTTCTTGAAGTGGTGGCCTAACTACGGCTACACTAGAAGAACAGTATT
TGGTATCTGCGCTCTGCTGAAGCCAGTTACCTTCGGAAAAAGAGTTGGTAGCTCTTGATCCGGCAAACAA
ACCACCGCTGGTAGCGGTGGTTTTTTTGTTTGCAAGCAGCAGATTACGCGCAGAAAAAAAGGATCTCAAG
AAGATCCTTTGATCTTTTCTACGGGGTCTGACGCTCAGTGGAACGAAAACTCACGTTAAGGGATTTTGGT
CATGAGATTATCAAAAAGGATCTTCACCTAGATCCTTTTAAATTAAAAATGAAGTTTTAAATCAATCTAA
AGTATATATGAGTAAACTTGGTCTGACAGTTACCAATGCTTAATCAGTGAGGCACCTATCTCAGCGATCT
GTCTATTTCGTTCATCCATAGTTGCCTGACTCCCCGTCGTGTAGATAACTACGATACGGGAGGGCTTACC
ATCTGGCCCCAGTGCTGCAATGATACCGCGAGACCCACGCTCACCGGCTCCAGATTTATCAGCAATAAAC
CAGCCAGCCGGAAGGGCCGAGCGCAGAAGTGGTCCTGCAACTTTATCCGCCTCCATCCAGTCTATTAATT
GTTGCCGGGAAGCTAGAGTAAGTAGTTCGCCAGTTAATAGTTTGCGCAACGTTGTTGCCATTGCTACAGG
CATCGTGGTGTCACGCTCGTCGTTTGGTATGGCTTCATTCAGCTCCGGTTCCCAACGATCAAGGCGAGTT
ACATGATCCCCCATGTTGTGCAAAAAAGCGGTTAGCTCCTTCGGTCCTCCGATCGTTGTCAGAAGTAAGT
TGGCCGCAGTGTTATCACTCATGGTTATGGCAGCACTGCATAATTCTCTTACTGTCATGCCATCCGTAAG
ATGCTTTTCTGTGACTGGTGAGTACTCAACCAAGTCATTCTGAGAATAGTGTATGCGGCGACCGAGTTGC
TCTTGCCCGGCGTCAATACGGGATAATACCGCGCCACATAGCAGAACTTTAAAAGTGCTCATCATTGGAA
AACGTTCTTCGGGGCGAAAACTCTCAAGGATCTTACCGCTGTTGAGATCCAGTTCGATGTAACCCACTCG
TGCACCCAACTGATCTTCAGCATCTTTTACTTTCACCAGCGTTTCTGGGTGAGCAAAAACAGGAAGGCAA
AATGCCGCAAAAAAGGGAATAAGGGCGACACGGAAATGTTGAATACTCAT
